>Addgene plasmid #77854 | EEF2K gRNA (BRDN0001162182) | addgene full sequence | sequence record 188530 | Addgene Assembled Sequence
CCCGGGTGCAAAGATGGATAAAGTTTTAAACAGAGAGGAATCTTTGCAGCTAATGGACCTTCTAGGTCTT
GAAAGGAGTGGGAATTGGCTCCGGTGCCCGTCAGTGGGCAGAGCGCACATCGCCCACAGTCCCCGAGAAG
TTGGGGGGAGGGGTCGGCAATTGATCCGGTGCCTAGAGAAGGTGGCGCGGGGTAAACTGGGAAAGTGATG
TCGTGTACTGGCTCCGCCTTTTTCCCGAGGGTGGGGGAGAACCGTATATAAGTGCAGTAGTCGCCGTGAA
CGTTCTTTTTCGCAACGGGTTTGCCGCCAGAACACAGGTAAGTGCCGTGTGTGGTTCCCGCGGGCCTGGC
CTCTTTACGGGTTATGGCCCTTGCGTGCCTTGAATTACTTCCACCTGGCTGCAGTACGTGATTCTTGATC
CCGAGCTTCGGGTTGGAAGTGGGTGGGAGAGTTCGAGGCCTTGCGCTTAAGGAGCCCCTTCGCCTCGTGC
TTGAGTTGAGGCCTGGCCTGGGCGCTGGGGCCGCCGCGTGCGAATCTGGTGGCACCTTCGCGCCTGTCTC
GCTGCTTTCGATAAGTCTCTAGCCATTTAAAATTTTTGATGACCTGCTGCGACGCTTTTTTTCTGGCAAG
ATAGTCTTGTAAATGCGGGCCAAGATCTGCACACTGGTATTTCGGTTTTTGGGGCCGCGGGCGGCGACGG
GGCCCGTGCGTCCCAGCGCACATGTTCGGCGAGGCGGGGCCTGCGAGCGCGGCCACCGAGAATCGGACGG
GGGTAGTCTCAAGCTGGCCGGCCTGCTCTGGTGCCTGGCCTCGCGCCGCCGTGTATCGCCCCGCCCTGGG
CGGCAAGGCTGGCCCGGTCGGCACCAGTTGCGTGAGCGGAAAGATGGCCGCTTCCCGGCCCTGCTGCAGG
GAGCTCAAAATGGAGGACGCGGCGCTCGGGAGAGCGGGCGGGTGAGTCACCCACACAAAGGAAAAGGGCC
TTTCCGTCCTCAGCCGTCGCTTCATGTGACTCCACGGAGTACCGGGCGCCGTCCAGGCACCTCGATTAGT
TCTCGAGCTTTTGGAGTACGTCGTCTTTAGGTTGGGGGGAGGGGTTTTATGCGATGGAGTTTCCCCACAC
TGAGTGGGTGGAGACTGAAGTTAGGCCAGCTTGGCACTTGATGTAATTCTCCTTGGAATTTGCCCTTTTT
GAGTTTGGATCTTGGTTCATTCTCAAGCCTCAGACAGTGGTTCAAAGTTTTTTTCTTCCATTTCAGGTGT
CGTGACGTACGGCCACCATGACCGAGTACAAGCCCACGGTGCGCCTCGCCACCCGCGACGACGTCCCCAG
GGCCGTACGCACCCTCGCCGCCGCGTTCGCCGACTACCCCGCCACGCGCCACACCGTCGATCCGGACCGC
CACATCGAGCGGGTCACCGAGCTGCAAGAACTCTTCCTCACGCGCGTCGGGCTCGACATCGGCAAGGTGT
GGGTCGCGGACGACGGCGCCGCCGTGGCGGTCTGGACCACGCCGGAGAGCGTCGAAGCGGGGGCGGTGTT
CGCCGAGATCGGCCCGCGCATGGCCGAGTTGAGCGGTTCCCGGCTGGCCGCGCAGCAACAGATGGAAGGC
CTCCTGGCGCCGCACCGGCCCAAGGAGCCCGCGTGGTTCCTGGCCACCGTCGGAGTCTCGCCCGACCACC
AGGGCAAGGGTCTGGGCAGCGCCGTCGTGCTCCCCGGAGTGGAGGCGGCCGAGCGCGCCGGGGTGCCCGC
CTTCCTGGAGACCTCCGCGCCCCGCAACCTCCCCTTCTACGAGCGGCTCGGCTTCACCGTCACCGCCGAC
GTCGAGGTGCCCGAAGGACCGCGCACCTGGTGCATGACCCGCAAGCCCGGTGCCTGAACGCGTTAAGTCG
ACAATCAACCTCTGGATTACAAAATTTGTGAAAGATTGACTGGTATTCTTAACTATGTTGCTCCTTTTAC
GCTATGTGGATACGCTGCTTTAATGCCTTTGTATCATGCTATTGCTTCCCGTATGGCTTTCATTTTCTCC
TCCTTGTATAAATCCTGGTTGCTGTCTCTTTATGAGGAGTTGTGGCCCGTTGTCAGGCAACGTGGCGTGG
TGTGCACTGTGTTTGCTGACGCAACCCCCACTGGTTGGGGCATTGCCACCACCTGTCAGCTCCTTTCCGG
GACTTTCGCTTTCCCCCTCCCTATTGCCACGGCGGAACTCATCGCCGCCTGCCTTGCCCGCTGCTGGACA
GGGGCTCGGCTGTTGGGCACTGACAATTCCGTGGTGTTGTCGGGGAAATCATCGTCCTTTCCTTGGCTGC
TCGCCTGTGTTGCCACCTGGATTCTGCGCGGGACGTCCTTCTGCTACGTCCCTTCGGCCCTCAATCCAGC
GGACCTTCCTTCCCGCGGCCTGCTGCCGGCTCTGCGGCCTCTTCCGCGTCTTCGCCTTCGCCCTCAGACG
AGTCGGATCTCCCTTTGGGCCGCCTCCCCGCGTCGACTTTAAGACCAATGACTTACAAGGCAGCTGTAGA
TCTTAGCCACTTTTTAAAAGAAAAGGGGGGACTGGAAGGGCTAATTCACTCCCAACGAAGACAAGATCTG
CTTTTTGCTTGTACTGGGTCTCTCTGGTTAGACCAGATCTGAGCCTGGGAGCTCTCTGGCTAACTAGGGA
ACCCACTGCTTAAGCCTCAATAAAGCTTGCCTTGAGTGCTTCAAGTAGTGTGTGCCCGTCTGTTGTGTGA
CTCTGGTAACTAGAGATCCCTCAGACCCTTTTAGTCAGTGTGGAAAATCTCTAGCAGTACGTATAGTAGT
TCATGTCATCTTATTATTCAGTATTTATAACTTGCAAAGAAATGAATATCAGAGAGTGAGAGGAACTTGT
TTATTGCAGCTTATAATGGTTACAAATAAAGCAATAGCATCACAAATTTCACAAATAAAGCATTTTTTTC
ACTGCATTCTAGTTGTGGTTTGTCCAAACTCATCAATGTATCTTATCATGTCTGGCTCTAGCTATCCCGC
CCCTAACTCCGCCCATCCCGCCCCTAACTCCGCCCAGTTCCGCCCATTCTCCGCCCCATGGCTGACTAAT
TTTTTTTATTTATGCAGAGGCCGAGGCCGCCTCGGCCTCTGAGCTATTCCAGAAGTAGTGAGGAGGCTTT
TTTGGAGGCCTAGGGACGTACCCAATTCGCCCTATAGTGAGTCGTATTACGCGCGCTCACTGGCCGTCGT
TTTACAACGTCGTGACTGGGAAAACCCTGGCGTTACCCAACTTAATCGCCTTGCAGCACATCCCCCTTTC
GCCAGCTGGCGTAATAGCGAAGAGGCCCGCACCGATCGCCCTTCCCAACAGTTGCGCAGCCTGAATGGCG
AATGGG
[124 nt withheld, positions 3367-3490]
C
[91 nt withheld, positions 3492-3582]
A
[49 nt withheld, positions 3584-3632]
CCTTTGACGTTGGAGTCCACGTTCTTT
[37 nt withheld, positions 3660-3696]
ACCCTATCTCGGTCTATTCTTTTGATTTATAAGGGATTTTGCCGATTTCGGCCTATTGGTTAAAAAATGA
GCTGATTTAACAAAAATTTAACGCGAATTTTAACAAAATATTAACGCTTACAATTTAGGTGGCACTTTTC
GGGGAAATGTGCGCGGAACCCCTATTTGTTTATTTTTCTAAATACATTCAAATATGTATCCGCTCATGAG
ACAATAACCCTGATAAATGCTTCAATAATATTGAAAAAGGAAGAGTATGAGTATTCAACATTTCCGTGTC
GCCCTTATTCCCTTTTTTGCGGCATTTTGCCTTCCTGTTTTTGCTCACCCAGAAACGCTGGTGAAAGTAA
AAGATGCTGAAGATCAGTTGGGTGCACGAGTGGGTTACATCGAACTGGATCTCAACAGCGGTAAGATCCT
TGAGAGTTTTCGCCCCGAAGAACGTTTTCCAATGATGAGCACTTTTAAAGTTCTGCTATGTGGCGCGGTA
TTATCCCGTATTGACGCCGGGCAAGAGCAACTCGGTCGCCGCATACACTATTCTCAGAATGACTTGGTTG
AGTACTCACCAGTCACAGAAAAGCATCTTACGGATGGCATGACAGTAAGAGAATTATGCAGTGCTGCCAT
AACCATGAGTGATAACACTGCGGCCAACTTACTTCTGACAACGATCGGAGGACCGAAGGAGCTAACCGCT
TTTTTGCACAACATGGGGGATCATGTAACTCGCCTTGATCGTTGGGAACCGGAGCTGAATGAAGCCATAC
CAAACGACGAGCGTGACACCACGATGCCTGTAGCAATGGCAACAACGTTGCGCAAACTATTAACTGGCGA
ACTACTTACTCTAGCTTCCCGGCAACAATTAATAGACTGGATGGAGGCGGATAAAGTTGCAGGACCACTT
CTGCGCTCGGCCCTTCCGGCTGGCTGGTTTATTGCTGATAAATCTGGAGCCGGTGAGCGTGGGTCTCGCG
GTATCATTGCAGCACTGGGGCCAGATGGTAAGCCCTCCCGTATCGTAGTTATCTACACGACGGGGAGTCA
GGCAACTATGGATGAACGAAATAGACAGATCGCTGAGATAGGTGCCTCACTGATTAAGCATTGGTAACTG
TCAGACCAAGTTTACTCATATATACTTTAGATTGATTTAAAACTTCATTTTTAATTTAAAAGGATCTAGG
TGAAGATCCTTTTTGATAATCTCATGACCAAAATCCCTTAACGTGAGTTTTCGTTCCACTGAGCGTCAGA
CCCCGTAGAAAAGATCAAAGGATCTTCTTGAGATCCTTTTTTTCTGCGCGTAATCTGCTGCTTGCAAACA
AAAAAACCACCGCTACCAGCGGTGGTTTGTTTGCCGGATCAAGAGCTACCAACTCTTTTTCCGAAGGTAA
CTGGCTTCAGCAGAGCGCAGATACCAAATACTGTTCTTCTAGTGTAGCCGTAGTTAGGCCACCACTTCAA
GAACTCTGTAGCACCGCCTACATACCTCGCTCTGCTAATCCTGTTACCAGTGGCTGCTGCCAGTGGCGAT
AAGTCGTGTCTTACCGGGTTGGACTCAAGACGATAGTTACCGGATAAGGCGCAGCGGTCGGGCTGAACGG
GGGGTTCGTGCACACAGCCCAGCTTGGAGCGAACGACCTACACCGAACTGAGATACCTACAGCGTGAGCT
ATGAGAAAGCGCCACGCTTCCCGAAGGGAGAAAGGCGGACAGGTATCCGGTAAGCGGCAGGGTCGGAACA
GGAGAGCGCACGAGGGAGCTTCCAGGGGGAAACGCCTGGTATCTTTATAGTCCTGTCGGGTTTCGCCACC
TCTGACTTGAGCGTCGATTTTTGTGATGCTCGTCAGGGGGGCGGAGCCTATGGAAAAACGCCAGCAACGC
GGCCTTTTTACGGTTCCTGGCCTTTTGCTGGCCTTTTGCTCACATGTTCTTTCCTGCGTTATCCCCTGAT
TCTGTGGATAACCGTATTACCGCCTTTGAGTGAGCTGATACCGCTCGCCGCAGCCGAACGACCGAGCGCA
GCGAGTCAGTGAGCGAGGAAGCGGAAGAGCGCCCAATACGCAAACCGCCTCTCCCCGCGCGTTGGCCGAT
TCATTAATGCAGCTGGCACGACAGGTTTCCCGACTGGAAAGCGGGCAGTGAGCGCAACGCAATTAATGTG
AGTTAGCTCACTCATTAGGCACCCCAGGCTTTACACTTTATGCTTCCGGCTCGTATGTTGTGTGGAATTG
TGAGCGGATAACAATTTCACACAGGAAACAGCTATGACCATGATTACGCCAAGCGCGCAATTAACCCTCA
CTAAAGGGAACAAAAGCTGGAGCTGCAAGCTTAATGTAGTCTTATGCAATACTCTTGTAGTCTTGCAACA
TGGTAACGATGAGTTAGCAACATGCCTTACAAGGAGAGAAAAAGCACCGTGCATGCCGATTGGTGGAAGT
AAGGTGGTACGATCGTGCCTTATTAGGAAGGCAACAGACGGGTCTGACATGGATTGGACGAACCACTGAA
TTGCCGCATTGCAGAGATATTGTATTTAAGTGCCTAGCTCGATACATAAACGGGTCTCTCTGGTTAGACC
AGATCTGAGCCTGGGAGCTCTCTGGCTAACTAGGGAACCCACTGCTTAAGCCTCAATAAAGCTTGCCTTG
AGTGCTTCAAGTAGTGTGTGCCCGTCTGTTGTGTGACTCTGGTAACTAGAGATCCCTCAGACCCTTTTAG
TCAGTGTGGAAAATCTCTAGCAGTGGCGCCCGAACAGGGACTTGAAAGCGAAAGGGAAACCAGAGGAGCT
CTCTCGACGCAGGACTCGGCTTGCTGAAGCGCGCACGGCAAGAGGCGAGGGGCGGCGACTGGTGAGTACG
CCAAAAATTTTGACTAGCGGAGGCTAGAAGGAGAGAGATGGGTGCGAGAGCGTCAGTATTAAGCGGGGGA
GAATTAGATCGCGATGGGAAAAAATTCGGTTAAGGCCAGGGGGAAAGAAAAAATATAAATTAAAACATAT
AGTATGGGCAAGCAGGGAGCTAGAACGATTCGCAGTTAATCCTGGCCTGTTAGAAACATCAGAAGGCTGT
AGACAAATACTGGGACAGCTACAACCATCCCTTCAGACAGGATCAGAAGAACTTAGATCATTATATAATA
CAGTAGCAACCCTCTATTGTGTGCATCAAAGGATAGAGATAAAAGACACCAAGGAAGCTTTAGACAAGAT
AGAGGAAGAGCAAAACAAAAGTAAGACCACCGCACAGCAAGCGGCCGCTGATCTTCAGACCTGGAGGAGG
AGATATGAGGGACAATTGGAGAAGTGAATTATATAAATATAAAGTAGTAAAAATTGAACCATTAGGAGTA
GCACCCACCAAGGCAAAGAGAAGAGTGGTGCAGAGAGAAAAAAGAGCAGTGGGAATAGGAGCTTTGTTCC
TTGGGTTCTTGGGAGCAGCAGGAAGCACTATGGGCGCAGCGTCAATGACGCTGACGGTACAGGCCAGACA
ATTATTGTCTGGTATAGTGCAGCAGCAGAACAATTTGCTGAGGGCTATTGAGGCGCAACAGCATCTGTTG
CAACTCACAGTCTGGGGCATCAAGCAGCTCCAGGCAAGAATCCTGGCTGTGGAAAGATACCTAAAGGATC
AACAGCTCCTGGGGATTTGGGGTTGCTCTGGAAAACTCATTTGCACCACTGCTGTGCCTTGGAATGCTAG
TTGGAGTAATAAATCTCTGGAACAGATTTGGAATCACACGACCTGGATGGAGTGGGACAGAGAAATTAAC
AATTACACAAGCTTAATACACTCCTTAATTGAAGAATCGCAAAACCAGCAAGAAAAGAATGAACAAGAAT
TATTGGAATTAGATAAATGGGCAAGTTTGTGGAATTGGTTTAACATAACAAATTGGCTGTGGTATATAAA
ATTATTCATAATGATAGTAGGAGGCTTGGTAGGTTTAAGAATAGTTTTTGCTGTACTTTCTATAGTGAAT
AGAGTTAGGCAGGGATATTCACCATTATCGTTTCAGACCCACCTCCCAACCCCGAGGGGACCCAGAGAGG
GCCTATTTCCCATGATTCCTTCATATTTGCATATACGATACAAGGCTGTTAGAGAGATAATTAGAATTAA
TTTGACTGTAAACACAAAGATATTAGTACAAAATACGTGACGTAGAAAGTAATAATTTCTTGGGTAGTTT
GCAGTTTTAAAATTATGTTTTAAAATGGACTATCATATGCTTACCGTAACTTGAAAGTATTTCGATTTCT
TGGCTTTATATATCTTGTGGAAAGGACGAAACACCGTTATCGAGGTCACTGAACACGTTTTAGAGCTAGA
AATAGCAAGTTAAAATAAGGCTAGTCCGTTATCAACTTGAAAAAGTGGCACCGAGTCGGTGCTTTTTTAA
GCTTGGCGTAACTAGATCTTGAGACAAATGGCAGTATTCATCCACAATTTTAAAAGAAAAGGGGGGATTG
GGGGGTACAGTGCAGGGGAAAGAATAGTAGACATAATAGCAACAGACATACAAACTAAAGAATTACAAAA
ACAAATTACAAAAATTCAAAATTTTCGGGTTTATTACAGGGACAGCAGAGATCCACTTTGGCGCCGGCTC
GAGGGGG
Features (pLannotate 1.2.2; 29 found; start..end, strand, type, name):
     14..80      +  CDS            small t antigen (fragment): SV40 (simian virus 40) small t antigen
    106..317     +  promoter       EF-1α core promoter: core promoter for human elongation factor EF-1α
    318..1256    +  intron         EF-1α intron A: intron upstream of the start codon of human EF-1α
   1278..1877    +  CDS            PuroR (fragment): puromycin N-acetyltransferase; pac from Streptomyces; confers resistance to puromycin
   1893..2481    +  misc_feature   WPRE: woodchuck hepatitis virus posttranscriptional regulatory element
   2532..2551    +  misc_feature   cPPT/CTS (fragment): central polypurine tract and central termination sequence of HIV-1
   2553..2786    +  LTR            3' LTR (ΔU3): self-inactivating 3' long terminal repeat (LTR) from HIV-1
   2864..2985    +  polyA_signal   SV40 poly(A) signal: SV40 polyadenylation signal
   3025..3160    +  rep_origin     SV40 ori: SV40 origin of replication
   3181..3199    -  promoter       T7 promoter: promoter for bacteriophage T7 RNA polymerase
   3207..3362    +  CDS            lacZα (fragment): LacZα fragment of β-galactosidase; lacZ fragment
   3367..3795    +  rep_origin     f1 ori (sequence partly withheld): f1 bacteriophage origin of replication; arrow indicates direction of (+) strand synthesis
   3848..3952    +  promoter       AmpR promoter: bla
   3953..4813    +  CDS            AmpR: β-lactamase; bla; confers resistance to ampicillin, carbenicillin, and related antibiotics
   4984..5572    +  rep_origin     ori: high-copy-number ColE1/pMB1/pBR322/pUC origin of replication
   5755..5847    +  CDS            lacI (fragment): lac repressor; lacI; The lac repressor binds to the lac operator to inhibit transcription in E. coli. This inhibition can be relieved by adding lactose or isopropyl-β-D-thiogalactopyranoside (IPTG).
   5860..5881    +  protein_bind   CAP binding site: CAP binding activates transcription in the presence of cAMP. E. coli catabolite activator protein
   5896..5926    +  promoter       lac promoter: promoter for the E. coli lac operon
   5934..5950    +  protein_bind   lac operator: The lac repressor binds to the lac operator to inhibit transcription in E. coli. This inhibition can be relieved by adding lactose or isopropyl-β-D-thiogalactopyranoside (IPTG). lac repressor encoded by lacI
   5995..6013    +  promoter       T3 promoter: promoter for bacteriophage T3 RNA polymerase
   6041..6267    +  promoter       RSV promoter: Rous sarcoma virus enhancer/promoter
   6268..6448    +  LTR            5' LTR (truncated): truncated 5' long terminal repeat (LTR) from HIV-1
   6495..6620    +  misc_feature   HIV-1 Ψ: packaging signal of human immunodeficiency virus type 1
   6604..6967    +  CDS            HIV-1 gag (fragment): gag protein from human immunodeficiency virus 1; gag
   7113..7346    +  misc_feature   RRE: The Rev response element (RRE) of HIV-1 allows for Rev-dependent mRNA export from the nucleus to the cytoplasm.
   7723..7749    +  CDS            Rev (fragment): human immunodeficiency virus 1 (HIV-1) Rev protein; rev; enhances nuclear export of unspliced and incompletely spliced viral mRNAs
   7753..7993    +  promoter       U6 promoter: RNA polymerase III promoter for human U6 snRNA
   8023..8098    +  misc_RNA       gRNA scaffold: guide RNA scaffold for the Streptococcus pyogenes CRISPR/Cas9 system
   8154..8271    +  misc_feature   cPPT/CTS: central polypurine tract and central termination sequence of HIV-1
