[The description below was written by a language model from this plasmid's Addgene catalogue record and pLannotate feature annotations shown in this document.]
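Description:
EEF2K gRNA (BRDN0001162182) is a third-generation lentiviral guide RNA plasmid built on the lentiGuide-Puro backbone and designed to target the human EEF2K gene (eukaryotic elongation factor 2 kinase, also known as CaMKIII) for CRISPR-Cas9 editing. In bacteria it is maintained at high copy from a ColE1/pUC-type origin and selected with ampicillin through the β-lactamase gene. The backbone also carries an f1 origin, an SV40 origin and poly(A) signal, and remnants of lac and phage promoter elements left over from cloning vectors.

The lentiviral transfer cassette begins with an RSV promoter fused to a truncated HIV-1 5' LTR, which makes genomic RNA production Tat-independent. This is followed by the Ψ packaging signal with a partial gag sequence, the Rev response element for nuclear export, and a cPPT/CTS that aids nuclear import of the provirus. It ends with a self-inactivating ΔU3 3' LTR. Within this frame, a human U6 RNA polymerase III promoter drives the EEF2K-specific spacer joined to the Streptococcus pyogenes gRNA scaffold. A separate EF-1α promoter, including its intron A, expresses puromycin N-acetyltransferase so that transduced mammalian cells can be selected with puromycin, and a downstream WPRE enhances transcript expression.

The plasmid does not encode Cas9, so it is meant to be paired with a separate Cas9 lentivector or used in cells that already express Cas9. It is an individual clone from a human kinome gRNA collection and was designed against the EEF2K reference transcript. Its typical use is to knock out EEF2K by lentiviral delivery in human cells.
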