Addgene plasmid #77854: EEF2K gRNA (BRDN0001162182)
Purpose: 3rd generation lentiviral gRNA plasmid targeting human EEF2K
Depositing lab: John Doench & David Root. Depositing organization: Broad Institute. Publication: Optimized sgRNA design to maximize activity and minimize off-target effects of CRISPR-Cas9. Doench JG, Fusi N, Sullender M, Hegde M, Vaimberg EW, Donovan KF, Smith I, Tothova Z, Wilen C, Orchard R, Virgin HW, Listgarten J, Root DE. Nat Biotechnol. 2016 Jan 18. doi: 10.1038/nbt.3437. PubMed 26780180.
Backbone
  Vector backbone: lentiGuide-Puro
  Backbone manufacturer: Zhang Lab (Addgene plasmid # 52963)
  Vector type: Mammalian Expression, Lentiviral, CRISPR
  Selectable markers: Puromycin
Growth in bacteria
  Bacterial resistance: Ampicillin, 100 μg/mL
  Growth temperature: 37°C
  Growth strain: DH5alpha
  Copy number: High Copy
Gene/Insert
  Gene/Insert name: EEF2K (alt names: EEF2K; NM_013302.3)
  gRNA/shRNA sequence: TTATCGAGGTCACTGAACAC
  Species: H. sapiens (human)
  Entrez Gene: EEF2K (a.k.a. CaMKIII, HSU93850, eEF-2K)
  Promoter: hU6
  Cloning method: Unknown
  Sequencing primers: 5′ U6-F; 3′ pS2-R
Terms and licenses: Academic/Nonprofit Terms; Industry Terms: Not Available to Industry
Depositor comments: The gRNA was designed to target the following Genbank reference sequence(s): NM_013302.3. Note that this plasmid does NOT contain Cas9. It should be used in conjunction with lentiCas9-Blast (Addgene #52962) or otherwise with cell lines already expressing Cas9. Browse the full kinome gRNA library at http://www.addgene.org/pooled-library/broadgpp-human-kinome/ or visit http://www.broadinstitute.org/rnai/public/ for detailed protocols and information.
How to cite: EEF2K gRNA (BRDN0001162182) was a gift from John Doench & David Root (Addgene plasmid # 77854 ; http://n2t.net/addgene:77854 ; RRID:Addgene_77854)
