>Addgene plasmid #77854 | EEF2K gRNA (BRDN0001162182) | depositor partial sequence | sequence record 145314 | Target Sequence
TTATCGAGGTCACTGAACAC
