>Addgene plasmid #77854 | EEF2K gRNA (BRDN0001162182) | addgene partial sequence | sequence record 188529 | hU6-F
AAAGTAATAATTTCTTGGGTAGTTTGCAGTTTTAAAATTATGTTTTAAAATGGACTATCATATGCTTACC
GTAACTTGAAAGTATTTCGATTTCTTGGCTTTATATATCTTGTGGAAAGGACGAAACACCGTTATCGAGG
TCACTGAACACGTTTTAGAGCTAGAAATAGCAAGTTAAAATAAGGCTAGTCCGTTATCAACTTGAAAAAG
TGGCACCGAGTCGGTGCTTTTTTAAGCTTGGCGTAACTAGATCTTGAGACAAATGGCAGTATTCATCCAC
AATTTTAAAAGAAAAGGGGGGATTGGGGGGTACAGTGCAGGGGAAAGAATAGTAGACATAATAGCAACAG
ACATACAAACTAAAGAATTACAAAAACAAATTACAAAAATTCAAAATTTTCGGGTTTATTACAGGGACAG
CAGAGATCCACTTTGGCGCCGGCTCGAGGGGGCCCGGGTGCAAAGATGGATAAAGTTTTAAACAGAGAGG
AATCTTTGCAGCTAATGGACCTTCTAGGTCTTGAAAGGAGTGGGAATTGGCTCCGGTGCCCGTCAGTGGG
CAGAGCGCAC
